Addgene plasmid #184960: pSLS.543
Purpose: Test effect of a1/a2 length on editing murF using retron recombineering
Depositing lab: Seth Shipman. Depositing organization: J. David Gladstone Institutes. Publication: Precise genome editing across kingdoms of life using retron-derived DNA. Lopez SC, Crawford KD, Lear SK, Bhattarai-Kline S, Shipman SL. Nat Chem Biol. 2022 Feb;18(2):199-206. doi: 10.1038/s41589-021-00927-y. Epub 2021 Dec 23. PubMed 34949838.
Backbone
  Vector backbone: pET-21(+)
  Vector type: Bacterial Expression
Growth in bacteria
  Bacterial resistance: Ampicillin, 100 μg/mL
  Growth temperature: 37°C
  Growth strain: DH5alpha
  Copy number: High Copy
Gene/Insert
  Gene/Insert name: Eco1 RT and recombineering ncRNA, murF G1359A, a1/a2 length: 12
  Species: E. coli
  Mutation: murF donor G1359A
  Promoter: T7/lac
  Cloning method: Unknown
Terms and licenses: Academic/Nonprofit Terms; Industry Terms: Not Available to Industry
How to cite: pSLS.543 was a gift from Seth Shipman (Addgene plasmid # 184960 ; http://n2t.net/addgene:184960 ; RRID:Addgene_184960)
