[The description below was written by a language model from this plasmid's Addgene catalogue record and pLannotate feature annotations shown in this document.]
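Description:
pSLS.543 is a 6.6 kb bacterial expression plasmid built on the pET-21(+) backbone and designed for retron-based recombineering in E. coli. It is propagated through a ColE1/pMB1-type origin, with the neighbouring bom and rop elements of pBR322 lineage also annotated, although the catalogue lists it as high copy. Selection is by ampicillin through the bla gene. An f1 origin is also present, and the plasmid carries its own lacI gene with its native promoter. The short tetracycline-resistance fragments in the annotation are backbone remnants rather than a functional marker.

The payload sits downstream of a T7 promoter with an adjacent lac operator, so expression depends on a host supplying T7 RNA polymerase and is repressed by LacI until induced with IPTG or lactose. A T7 gene 10 ribosome binding site drives translation of the Eco1 (retron Ec86) reverse transcriptase. This is followed by the engineered retron non-coding RNA, which is not annotated as its own feature. The RT uses this ncRNA as both primer and template to make multicopy single-stranded DNA in vivo. In this construct the reverse-transcribed region has been replaced with a donor for the E. coli murF locus carrying the G1359A change. The short match to mraY, the gene next to murF, most likely reflects that donor homology. The a1/a2 complementary stem flanking the ncRNA is set to 12 bases. The remaining His-tag and T7 gene 10-like fragments look like vector remnants, and the transcription unit ends at a T7 terminator.

The plasmid is one of a series that tests how a1/a2 length affects the efficiency of editing murF by retron recombineering.
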