Features (pLannotate 1.2.2; 20 found; start..end, strand, type, name):
     12..440     +  rep_origin     f1 ori (sequence partly withheld): f1 bacteriophage origin of replication; arrow indicates direction of (+) strand synthesis
    493..597     +  promoter       AmpR promoter: bla
    598..1458    +  CDS            AmpR: β-lactamase; bla; confers resistance to ampicillin, carbenicillin, and related antibiotics
   1629..2217    +  rep_origin     ori: high-copy-number ColE1/pMB1/pBR322/pUC origin of replication
   2403..2542    -  misc_feature   bom: basis of mobility region from pBR322
   2644..2835    -  CDS            rop: Rop protein, which maintains plasmids at low copy number; rop
   2852..3232    +  CDS            YPB1_ECOLX: Protein predicted: Swiss-Prot protein existence level 4. From Escherichia coli.
   3304..3595    -  CDS            TcR (fragment): tetracycline efflux protein; tet; confers resistance to tetracycline
   3610..3631    -  protein_bind   CAP binding site: CAP binding activates transcription in the presence of cAMP. E. coli catabolite activator protein
   3644..4726    -  CDS            lacI: lac repressor; lacI; The lac repressor binds to the lac operator to inhibit transcription in E. coli. This inhibition can be relieved by adding lactose or isopropyl-β-D-thiogalactopyranoside (IPTG).
   4727..4804    -  promoter       lacI promoter: lacI
   4812..5091    -  CDS            TcR (fragment): tetracycline efflux protein; tet; confers resistance to tetracycline
   5113..5131    +  promoter       T7 promoter: promoter for bacteriophage T7 RNA polymerase
   5132..5156    +  protein_bind   lac operator: The lac repressor binds to the lac operator to inhibit transcription in E. coli. This inhibition can be relieved by adding lactose or isopropyl-β-D-thiogalactopyranoside (IPTG). lac repressor encoded by lacI
   5182..5204    +  RBS            RBS: efficient ribosome binding site from bacteriophage T7 gene 10 (Olins and Rangwala, 1989)
   5212..6171    +  CDS            RT86_ECOLX: Protein predicted: Swiss-Prot protein existence level 4. Participates in the synthesis of a msDNA (a branched RNA linked by a 2',5'-phosphodiester linkage to a single-stranded DNA) of unknown function. The retron transcript serves as primer and template to the reaction, and codes for the RT. From Escherichia coli.
   6338..6394    +  CDS            mraY (fragment): MRAY_ECOLI - Also known as murX. Experimental evidence at protein level: Swiss-Prot protein existence level 1. Catalyzes the initial step of the lipid cycle reactions in the biosynthesis of the cell wall peptidoglycan: transfers peptidoglycan precursor phospho-MurNAc-pentapeptide from UDP-MurNAc- pentapeptide onto the lipid carrier undecaprenyl phosphate, yielding undecaprenyl-pyrophosphoryl-MurNAc-pentapeptide, known as lipid I. From Escherichia coli (strain K12).
   6445..6462    +  CDS            9xHis (fragment): 9xHis affinity tag
   6472..6521    +  CDS            SET1 (fragment): solubility-enhancement tag derived from T7 phage gene 10B
   6529..6576    +  terminator     T7 terminator: transcription terminator for bacteriophage T7 RNA polymerase
>Addgene plasmid #184960 | pSLS.543 | addgene full sequence | sequence record 376545 | Addgene NGS Result
TGGCGAATGGG
[124 nt withheld, positions 12-135]
C
[91 nt withheld, positions 137-227]
A
[49 nt withheld, positions 229-277]
CCTTTGACGTTGGAGTCCACGTTCTTT
[37 nt withheld, positions 305-341]
ACCCTATCTCGGTCTATTCTTTTGATTTATAAGGGATTTTGCCGATTTCGGCCTATTGGTTAAAAAATGA
GCTGATTTAACAAAAATTTAACGCGAATTTTAACAAAATATTAACGCTTACAATTTAGGTGGCACTTTTC
GGGGAAATGTGCGCGGAACCCCTATTTGTTTATTTTTCTAAATACATTCAAATATGTATCCGCTCATGAG
ACAATAACCCTGATAAATGCTTCAATAATATTGAAAAAGGAAGAGTATGAGTATTCAACATTTCCGTGTC
GCCCTTATTCCCTTTTTTGCGGCATTTTGCCTTCCTGTTTTTGCTCACCCAGAAACGCTGGTGAAAGTAA
AAGATGCTGAAGATCAGTTGGGTGCACGAGTGGGTTACATCGAACTGGATCTCAACAGCGGTAAGATCCT
TGAGAGTTTTCGCCCCGAAGAACGTTTTCCAATGATGAGCACTTTTAAAGTTCTGCTATGTGGCGCGGTA
TTATCCCGTATTGACGCCGGGCAAGAGCAACTCGGTCGCCGCATACACTATTCTCAGAATGACTTGGTTG
AGTACTCACCAGTCACAGAAAAGCATCTTACGGATGGCATGACAGTAAGAGAATTATGCAGTGCTGCCAT
AACCATGAGTGATAACACTGCGGCCAACTTACTTCTGACAACGATCGGAGGACCGAAGGAGCTAACCGCT
TTTTTGCACAACATGGGGGATCATGTAACTCGCCTTGATCGTTGGGAACCGGAGCTGAATGAAGCCATAC
CAAACGACGAGCGTGACACCACGATGCCTGCAGCAATGGCAACAACGTTGCGCAAACTATTAACTGGCGA
ACTACTTACTCTAGCTTCCCGGCAACAATTAATAGACTGGATGGAGGCGGATAAAGTTGCAGGACCACTT
CTGCGCTCGGCCCTTCCGGCTGGCTGGTTTATTGCTGATAAATCTGGAGCCGGTGAGCGTGGGTCTCGCG
GTATCATTGCAGCACTGGGGCCAGATGGTAAGCCCTCCCGTATCGTAGTTATCTACACGACGGGGAGTCA
GGCAACTATGGATGAACGAAATAGACAGATCGCTGAGATAGGTGCCTCACTGATTAAGCATTGGTAACTG
TCAGACCAAGTTTACTCATATATACTTTAGATTGATTTAAAACTTCATTTTTAATTTAAAAGGATCTAGG
TGAAGATCCTTTTTGATAATCTCATGACCAAAATCCCTTAACGTGAGTTTTCGTTCCACTGAGCGTCAGA
CCCCGTAGAAAAGATCAAAGGATCTTCTTGAGATCCTTTTTTTCTGCGCGTAATCTGCTGCTTGCAAACA
AAAAAACCACCGCTACCAGCGGTGGTTTGTTTGCCGGATCAAGAGCTACCAACTCTTTTTCCGAAGGTAA
CTGGCTTCAGCAGAGCGCAGATACCAAATACTGTCCTTCTAGTGTAGCCGTAGTTAGGCCACCACTTCAA
GAACTCTGTAGCACCGCCTACATACCTCGCTCTGCTAATCCTGTTACCAGTGGCTGCTGCCAGTGGCGAT
AAGTCGTGTCTTACCGGGTTGGACTCAAGACGATAGTTACCGGATAAGGCGCAGCGGTCGGGCTGAACGG
GGGGTTCGTGCACACAGCCCAGCTTGGAGCGAACGACCTACACCGAACTGAGATACCTACAGCGTGAGCT
ATGAGAAAGCGCCACGCTTCCCGAAGGGAGAAAGGCGGACAGGTATCCGGTAAGCGGCAGGGTCGGAACA
GGAGAGCGCACGAGGGAGCTTCCAGGGGGAAACGCCTGGTATCTTTATAGTCCTGTCGGGTTTCGCCACC
TCTGACTTGAGCGTCGATTTTTGTGATGCTCGTCAGGGGGGCGGAGCCTATGGAAAAACGCCAGCAACGC
GGCCTTTTTACGGTTCCTGGCCTTTTGCTGGCCTTTTGCTCACATGTTCTTTCCTGCGTTATCCCCTGAT
TCTGTGGATAACCGTATTACCGCCTTTGAGTGAGCTGATACCGCTCGCCGCAGCCGAACGACCGAGCGCA
GCGAGTCAGTGAGCGAGGAAGCGGAAGAGCGCCTGATGCGGTATTTTCTCCTTACGCATCTGTGCGGTAT
TTCACACCGCAATGGTGCACTCTCAGTACAATCTGCTCTGATGCCGCATAGTTAAGCCAGTATACACTCC
GCTATCGCTACGTGACTGGGTCATGGCTGCGCCCCGACACCCGCCAACACCCGCTGACGCGCCCTGACGG
GCTTGTCTGCTCCCGGCATCCGCTTACAGACAAGCTGTGACCGTCTCCGGGAGCTGCATGTGTCAGAGGT
TTTCACCGTCATCACCGAAACGCGCGAGGCAGCTGCGGTAAAGCTCATCAGCGTGGTCGTGAAGCGATTC
ACAGATGTCTGCCTGTTCATCCGCGTCCAGCTCGTTGAGTTTCTCCAGAAGCGTTAATGTCTGGCTTCTG
ATAAAGCGGGCCATGTTAAGGGCGGTTTTTTCCTGTTTGGTCACTGATGCCTCCGTGTAAGGGGGATTTC
TGTTCATGGGGGTAATGATACCGATGAAACGAGAGAGGATGCTCACGATACGGGTTACTGATGATGAACA
TGCCCGGTTACTGGAACGTTGTGAGGGTAAACAACTGGCGGTATGGATGCGGCGGGACCAGAGAAAAATC
ACTCAGGGTCAATGCCAGCGCTTCGTTAATACAGATGTAGGTGTTCCACAGGGTAGCCAGCAGCATCCTG
CGATGCAGATCCGGAACATAATGGTGCAGGGCGCTGACTTCCGCGTTTCCAGACTTTACGAAACACGGAA
ACCGAAGACCATTCATGTTGTTGCTCAGGTCGCAGACGTTTTGCAGCAGCAGTCGCTTCACGTTCGCTCG
CGTATCGGTGATTCATTCTGCTAACCAGTAAGGCAACCCCGCCAGCCTAGCCGGGTCCTCAACGACAGGA
GCACGATCATGCGCACCCGTGGGGCCGCCATGCCGGCGATAATGGCCTGCTTCTCGCCGAAACGTTTGGT
GGCGGGACCAGTGACGAAGGCTTGAGCGAGGGCGTGCAAGATTCCGAATACCGCAAGCGACAGGCCGATC
ATCGTCGCGCTCCAGCGAAAGCGGTCCTCGCCGAAAATGACCCAGAGCGCTGCCGGCACCTGTCCTACGA
GTTGCATGATAAAGAAGACAGTCATAAGTGCGGCGACGATAGTCATGCCCCGCGCCCACCGGAAGGAGCT
GACTGGGTTGAAGGCTCTCAAGGGCATCGGTCGAGATCCCGGTGCCTAATGAGTGAGCTAACTTACATTA
ATTGCGTTGCGCTCACTGCCCGCTTTCCAGTCGGGAAACCTGTCGTGCCAGCTGCATTAATGAATCGGCC
AACGCGCGGGGAGAGGCGGTTTGCGTATTGGGCGCCAGGGTGGTTTTTCTTTTCACCAGTGAGACGGGCA
ACAGCTGATTGCCCTTCACCGCCTGGCCCTGAGAGAGTTGCAGCAAGCGGTCCACGCTGGTTTGCCCCAG
CAGGCGAAAATCCTGTTTGATGGTGGTTAACGGCGGGATATAACATGAGCTGTCTTCGGTATCGTCGTAT
CCCACTACCGAGATATCCGCACCAACGCGCAGCCCGGACTCGGTAATGGCGCGCATTGCGCCCAGCGCCA
TCTGATCGTTGGCAACCAGCATCGCAGTGGGAACGATGCCCTCATTCAGCATTTGCATGGTTTGTTGAAA
ACCGGACATGGCACTCCAGTCGCCTTCCCGTTCCGCTATCGGCTGAATTTGATTGCGAGTGAGATATTTA
TGCCAGCCAGCCAGACGCAGACGCGCCGAGACAGAACTTAATGGGCCCGCTAACAGCGCGATTTGCTGGT
GACCCAATGCGACCAGATGCTCCACGCCCAGTCGCGTACCGTCTTCATGGGAGAAAATAATACTGTTGAT
GGGTGTCTGGTCAGAGACATCAAGAAATAACGCCGGAACATTAGTGCAGGCAGCTTCCACAGCAATGGCA
TCCTGGTCATCCAGCGGATAGTTAATGATCAGCCCACTGACGCGTTGCGCGAGAAGATTGTGCACCGCCG
CTTTACAGGCTTCGACGCCGCTTCGTTCTACCATCGACACCACCACGCTGGCACCCAGTTGATCGGCGCG
AGATTTAATCGCCGCGACAATTTGCGACGGCGCGTGCAGGGCCAGACTGGAGGTGGCAACGCCAATCAGC
AACGACTGTTTGCCCGCCAGTTGTTGTGCCACGCGGTTGGGAATGTAATTCAGCTCCGCCATCGCCGCTT
CCACTTTTTCCCGCGTTTTCGCAGAAACGTGGCTGGCCTGGTTCACCACGCGGGAAACGGTCTGATAAGA
GACACCGGCATACTCTGCGACATCGTATAACGTTACTGGTTTCACATTCACCACCCTGAATTGACTCTCT
TCCGGGCGCTATCATGCCATACCGCGAAAGGTTTTGCGCCATTCGATGGTGTCCGGGATCTCGACGCTCT
CCCTTATGCGACTCCTGCATTAGGAAGCAGCCCAGTAGTAGGTTGAGGCCGTTGAGCACCGCCGCCGCAA
GGAATGGTGCATGCAAGGAGATGGCGCCCAACAGTCCCCCGGCCACGGGGCCTGCCACCATACCCACGCC
GAAACAAGCGCTCATGAGCCCGAAGTGGCGAGCCCGATCTTCCCCATCGGTGATGTCGGCGATATAGGCG
CCAGCAACCGCACCTGTGGCGCCGGTGATGCCGGCCACGATGCGTCCGGCGTAGAGGATCGAGATCTCGA
TCCCGCGAAATTAATACGACTCACTATAGGGGAATTGTGAGCGGATAACAATTCCCCTCTAGGATCCGAA
TTCAAATAATTTTGTTTAACTTTAAGAAGGAGATATACATATGAAATCCGCTGAATATTTGAACACTTTT
AGATTGAGAAATCTCGGCCTACCTGTCATGAACAATTTGCATGACATGTCTAAGGCGACTCGCATATCTG
TTGAAACACTTCGGTTGTTAATCTATACAGCTGATTTTCGCTATAGGATCTACACTGTAGAAAAGAAAGG
CCCAGAGAAGAGAATGAGAACCATTTACCAACCTTCTCGAGAACTTAAAGCCTTACAAGGATGGGTTCTA
CGTAACATTTTAGATAAACTGTCGTCATCTCCTTTTTCTATTGGATTTGAAAAGCACCAATCTATTTTGA
ATAATGCTACCCCGCATATTGGGGCAAACTTTATACTGAATATTGATTTGGAGGATTTTTTCCCAAGTTT
AACTGCTAACAAAGTTTTTGGAGTGTTCCATTCTCTTGGTTATAATCGACTAATATCTTCAGTTTTGACA
AAAATATGTTGTTATAAAAATCTGCTACCACAAGGTGCTCCATCATCACCTAAATTAGCTAATCTAATAT
GTTCTAAACTTGATTATCGTATTCAGGGTTATGCAGGTAGTCGGGGCTTGATATATACGAGATATGCCGA
TGATCTCACCTTATCTGCACAGTCTATGAAAAAGGTTGTTAAAGCACGTGATTTTTTATTTTCTATAATC
CCAAGTGAAGGATTGGTTATTAACTCAAAAAAAACTTGTATTAGTGGGCCTCGTAGTCAGAGGAAAGTTA
CAGGTTTAGTTATTTCACAAGAGAAAGTTGGGATAGGTAGAGAAAAATATAAAGAAATTAGAGCAAAGAT
ACATCATATATTTTGCGGTAAGTCTTCTGAGATAGAACACGTTAGGGGATGGTTGTCATTTATTTTAAGT
GTGGATTCAAAAAGCCATAGGAGATTAATAACTTATATTAGCAAATTAGAAAAAAAATATGGAAAGAACC
CTTTAAATAAAGCGAAGACCTAACATTTAACTATGATAAGATTCCGTATGCGCACCCTTAGCGAGAGGTT
TATCATTAAGGTCAACCTCTGGATGTTGTTTCGGCATCCTGCATTGAATCTGAGTTACTGTCTGTTTTCC
TGAATTCCATGGAAGAGGTAGTACGCGCTTTACAGGAGAATGGGACATGTTAATTTGGCTGGCCGAACAT
TTGGTCAAATATTATTCCGGCTTTAACGAATTCAGGAAACCCGTTTTTTCTGACGTAAGGGTGCGCAAGC
GGCCGCACTCGAGCACCACCACCACCACCACTGAGATCCGGCTGCTAACAAAGCCCGAAAGGAAGCTGAG
TTGGCTGCTGCCACCGCTGAGCAATAACTAGCATAACCCCTTGGGGCCTCTAAACGGGTCTTGAGGGGTT
TTTTGCTGAAAGGAGGAACTATATCCGGAT
